>Addgene plasmid #174225 | pscALPSpuro-MDA5delta2CARD | addgene full sequence | sequence record 343732 | Addgene NGS Result
GACATTGATTATTGACTAGTTATTAATAGTAATCAATTACGGGGTCATTAGTTCATAGCCCATATATGGA
GTTCCGCGTTACATAACTTACGGTAAATGGCCCGCCTGGCTGACCGCCCAACGACCCCCGCCCATTGACG
TCAATAATGACGTATGTTCCCATAGTAACGCCAATAGGGACTTTCCATTGACGTCAATGGGTGGAGTATT
TACGGTAAACTGCCCACTTGGCAGTACATCAAGTGTATCATATGCCAAGTACGCCCCCTATTGACGTCAA
TGACGGTAAATGGCCCGCCTGGCATTATGCCCAGTACATGACCTTATGGGACTTTCCTACTTGGCAGTAC
ATCTACGTATTAGTCATCGCTATTACCATGGTGATGCGGTTTTGGCAGTACATCAATGGGCGTGGATAGC
GGTTTGACTCACGGGGATTTCCAAGTCTCCACCCCATTGACGTCAATGGGAGTTTGTTTTGGCACCAAAA
TCAACGGGACTTTCCAAAATGTCGTAACAACTCCGCCCCATTGACGCAAATGGGCGGTAGGCGTGTACGG
TGGGAGGTCTATATAAGCAGCGCGTTTTGCCTGTACTGGGTCTCTCTGGTTAGACCAGATCTGAGCCTGG
GAGCTCTCTGGCTAACTAGGGAACCCACTGCTTAAGCCTCAATAAAGCTTGCCTTGAGTGCTTCAAGTAG
TGTGTGCCCGTCTGTTGTGTGACTCTGGTAACTAGAGATCCCTCAGACCCTTTTAGTCAGTGTGGAAAAT
CTCTAGCAGTGGCGCCCGAACAGGGACTTGAAAGCGAAAGGGAAACCAGAGGAGCTCTCTCGACGCAGGA
CTCGGCTTGCTGAAGCGCGCACGGCAAGAGGCGAGGGGCGGCGACTGGTGAGTACGCCAAAAATTTTGAC
TAGCGGAGGCTAGAAGGAGAGAGATGGGTGCGAGAGCGTCAGTATTAAGCGGGGGAGAATTAGATCGCGA
TGGGAAAAAATTCGGTTAAGGCCAGGGGGAAAGAAAAAATATAAATTAAAACATATAGTATGGGCAAGCA
GGGAGCTAGAACGATTCGCAGTTAATCCTGGCCTGTTAGAAACATCAGAAGGCTGTAGACAAATACTGGG
ACAGCTACAACCATCCCTTCAGACAGGATCAGAAGAACTTAGATCATTATATAATACAGTAGCAACCCTC
TATTGTGTGCATCAAAGGATAGAGATAAAAGACACCAAGGAAGCTTTAGACAAGATAGAGGAAGAGCAAA
ACAAAAGTAAGACCACCGCACAGCAAGCGGCCGGCCGCTGATCTTCAGACCTGGAGGAGGAGATATGAGG
GACAATTGGAGAAGTGAATTATATAAATATAAAGTAGTAAAAATTGAACCATTAGGAGTAGCACCCACCA
AGGCAAAGAGAAGAGTGGTGCAGAGAGAAAAAAGAGCAGTGGGAATAGGAGCTTTGTTCCTTGGGTTCTT
GGGAGCAGCAGGAAGCACTATGGGCGCAGCGTCAATGACGCTGACGGTACAGGCCAGACAATTATTGTCT
GGTATAGTGCAGCAGCAGAACAATTTGCTGAGGGCTATTGAGGCGCAACAGCATCTGTTGCAACTCACAG
TCTGGGGCATCAAGCAGCTCCAGGCAAGAATCCTGGCTGTGGAAAGATACCTAAAGGATCAACAGCTCCT
GGGGATTTGGGGTTGCTCTGGAAAACTCATTTGCACCACTGCTGTGCCTTGGAATGCTAGTTGGAGTAAT
AAATCTCTGGAACAGATTTGGAATCACACGACCTGGATGGAGTGGGACAGAGAATTAACAATTACACAAG
CTTAATACACTCCTTAATTGAAGAATCGCAAAACCAGCAAGAAAAGAATGAACAAGAATTATTGGAATTA
GATAAATGGGCAAGTTTGTGGAATTGGTTTAACATAACAAATTGGCTGTGGTATATAAAATTATTCATAA
TGATAGTAGGAGGCTTGGTAGGTTTAAGAATAGTTTTTGCTGTACTTTCTATAGTGAATAGAGTTAGGCA
GGGATATTCACCATTATCGTTTCAGACCCACCTCCCAACCCCGAGGGGACCCGACAGGCCCGAAGGAATA
GAAGAAGAAGGTGGAGAGAGAGACAGAGACAGATCCATTCGATTAGTGAACGGATCGGCACTGCGTGCGC
CAATTCTGCAGACAAATGGCAGTATTCATCCACAATTTTAAAAGAAAAGGGGGGATTGGGGGGTACAGTG
CAGGGGAAAGAATAGTAGACATAATAGCAACAGACATACAAACTAAAGAATTACAAAAACAAATTACAAA
AATTCAAAATTTTCGGGTTTATTACAGGGACAGCAGAGATCCAGTTTGGTTAATTAACTGCAGCCCCGAT
AAAATAAAAGATTTTATTTAGTCTCCAGAAAAAGGGGGGAATGAAAGACCCCACCTGTAGGTTTGGCAAG
CTAGCTGCAGTAACGCCATTTTGCAAGGCATGGAAAAATACCAAACCAAGAATAGAGAAGTTCAGATCAA
GGGCGGGTACATGAAAATAGCTAACGTTGGGCCAAACAGGATATCTGCGGTGAGCAGTTTCGGCCCCGGC
CCGGGGCCAAGAACAGATGGTCACCGCAGTTTCGGCCCCGGCCCGAGGCCAAGAACAGATGGTCCCCAGA
TATGGCCCAACCCTCAGCAGTTTCTTAAGACCCATCAGATGTTTCCAGGCTCCCCCAAGGACCTGAAATG
ACCCTGCGCCTTATTTGAATTAACCAATCAGCCTGCTTCTCGCTTCTGTTCGCGCGCTTCTGCTTCCCGA
GCTCTATAAAAGAGCTCACAACCCCTCACTCGGCGCGCCAGTCCTCCGACAGACTGAGTCGCCCGGGGGT
CTAGAAGCGCTGGATCCATGGAAATAGAAAACCTTTCTCAAGTAGACGGCCCGCAGGTCGAGGAACAGCT
TCTGAGTACGACAGTCCAACCAAATCTGGAGAAGGAGGTGTGGGGAATGGAAAATAACAGTTCTGAATCA
AGTTTCGCCGACAGTTCAGTCGTGTCCGAATCTGACACGAGCTTGGCAGAAGGATCAGTTAGTTGTTTGG
ACGAGTCTCTTGGGCACAACTCCAACATGGGCAGCGACTCTGGGACTATGGGTAGCGACTCTGATGAGGA
AAACGTGGCCGCTCGGGCGTCCCCAGAGCCTGAACTTCAGCTTCGCCCCTATCAGATGGAGGTTGCGCAG
CCCGCCTTGGAAGGTAAAAACATCATTATCTGTTTGCCTACCGGCAGTGGAAAGACACGAGTAGCGGTCT
ACATCGCCAAAGACCACTTGGACAAAAAGAAAAAGGCGTCAGAGCCTGGTAAAGTGATAGTTTTGGTCAA
CAAGGTTCTCTTGGTGGAGCAGCTCTTTCGGAAGGAGTTTCAGCCCTTTCTGAAGAAATGGTATCGAGTG
ATCGGCTTGTCAGGCGATACGCAGTTGAAAATATCATTTCCAGAGGTAGTAAAGTCCTGTGACATCATCA
TATCAACTGCCCAAATTCTTGAAAATTCCTTGCTGAACTTGGAAAACGGGGAAGACGCGGGGGTACAACT
CAGCGATTTCAGTCTGATCATCATTGATGAGTGTCATCACACGAATAAAGAAGCAGTGTATAACAATATA
ATGAGGCACTATCTGATGCAGAAACTTAAAAACAACAGACTGAAAAAGGAGAACAAGCCCGTCATTCCAT
TGCCGCAAATTCTTGGCCTTACGGCCAGCCCCGGCGTTGGTGGGGCCACCAAACAAGCCAAGGCTGAAGA
ACACATCCTCAAATTGTGCGCAAACTTGGATGCTTTTACAATAAAGACAGTGAAAGAAAATCTTGACCAG
CTCAAAAACCAGATACAAGAACCTTGCAAGAAATTCGCGATAGCCGACGCTACCCGAGAAGATCCTTTTA
AAGAGAAGCTGCTGGAAATTATGACGCGGATACAGACGTATTGTCAAATGAGCCCTATGTCTGACTTTGG
GACGCAACCATATGAGCAATGGGCCATACAGATGGAAAAAAAAGCTGCGAAAGAGGGCAATCGAAAAGAG
CGCGTCTGTGCGGAGCATCTCAGGAAGTATAATGAGGCGCTGCAGATCAACGATACGATCCGCATGATCG
ATGCGTACACTCACCTGGAAACGTTTTACAATGAAGAGAAAGATAAGAAATTTGCGGTCATCGAGGACGA
CTCAGATGAAGGCGGTGACGACGAGTATTGCGACGGAGATGAGGACGAGGATGATCTTAAGAAGCCTTTG
AAACTCGATGAGACTGACCGCTTCCTCATGACCCTTTTCTTCGAGAATAATAAAATGCTGAAGAGGCTGG
CCGAAAATCCAGAGTACGAGAACGAGAAGCTCACGAAACTGCGCAATACAATAATGGAACAATATACCCG
CACGGAAGAAAGCGCAAGAGGCATCATTTTCACTAAAACCAGGCAGAGTGCCTACGCCTTGAGTCAGTGG
ATAACCGAAAATGAGAAATTCGCTGAGGTCGGTGTAAAAGCTCACCATCTTATCGGCGCTGGACACAGTT
CAGAGTTTAAACCGATGACTCAAAATGAGCAGAAAGAGGTAATTAGTAAATTCCGAACAGGAAAGATTAA
CTTGCTGATAGCCACAACTGTGGCCGAAGAGGGCTTGGACATAAAGGAGTGCAATATCGTCATACGGTAT
GGTCTCGTCACTAACGAAATAGCAATGGTCCAGGCCCGCGGACGGGCTAGAGCCGATGAGAGCACTTATG
TGCTTGTTGCCCATTCTGGAAGCGGGGTGATCGAGCATGAAACCGTGAATGATTTTCGCGAAAAAATGAT
GTACAAGGCTATACACTGTGTGCAAAACATGAAGCCAGAAGAATACGCCCACAAGATTCTGGAACTCCAA
ATGCAAAGCATTATGGAGAAAAAAATGAAGACTAAACGCAACATT
[375 nt withheld, positions 4946-5320]
TGTTGTCTGTTTAGTGACGAAGATTAGGCGGCCGCCCAGCACAGTGGCTCGAGCCGCGGGTTAACTGGCC
AGAATTCTCGACCTTGACTGGCGGCGCGACCTTGAGGCCTGCGTTCGCCTCAGTTGCCCCCTCTGTGCAA
TGGGGAGACGCGCCTCATCGCTTGACAACGGCCGAAGAGCCGCCGCGCTTCCGTCTCCCGCGTGCGCGCG
CCATGCTGCCCACCCCCGTTCCGCACTGACCCTCCCCCGTGCCCCGCGTCCCGTACTGCCGCCCCGCCCC
GAGTCCCATGCCGCAGCCACCGCGACGGAGCCCGCAGGCGGGAACCTGCCTCCGCGCGTTAGCGCGCACG
CGCGCCTCATGTGTCGTCCCCATCAGCGCCGGCTTCCGTCTATAGGCCAGATGCACTGTCACTCTGGCGA
AGTCGCAGACCCGATTGGCCGGGACGGAGGCGCGAGACCGGGTTGCGGGCGGGGCCGAACGTGGTATAAA
AGGGGCGGGAGGCCAGGCTCGTGCCGTTTTGCAGACGCCACCGCCGAGGAAAACCGTGTACTATTAGCCA
CGCGTGCCACCATGACCGAGTACAAGCCCACGGTGCGCCTCGCCACCCGCGACGACGTCCCCCGGGCCGT
ACGCACCCTCGCCGCCGCGTTCGCCGACTACCCCGCCACGCGCCACACCGTCGACCCGGACCGCCACATC
GAGCGGGTCACCGAGCTGCAAGAACTCTTCCTCACGCGCGTCGGGCTCGACATCGGCAAGGTGTGGGTCG
CGGACGACGGCGCCGCGGTGGCGGTCTGGACCACGCCGGAGAGCGTCGAAGCGGGGGCGGTGTTCGCCGA
GATCGGCCCGCGCATGGCCGAGTTGAGCGGTTCCCGGCTGGCCGCGCAGCAACAGATGGAAGGCCTCCTG
GCGCCGCACCGGCCCAAGGAGCCCGCGTGGTTCCTGGCCACCGTCGGCGTCTCGCCCGACCACCAGGGCA
AGGGTCTGGGCAGCGCCGTCGTGCTCCCCGGAGTGGAGGCGGCCGAGCGCGCCGGGGTGCCCGCCTTCCT
GGAGACCTCCGCGCCCCGCAACCTCCCCTTCTACGAGCGGCTCGGCTTCACCGTCACCGCCGACGTCGAG
GTGCCCGAAGGACCGCGCACCTGGTGCATGACCCGCAAGCCCGGTGCCTGAGCGATCGCTAATCAACCTC
TGGATTACAAAATTTGTGAAAGATTGACTGGTATTCTTAACTATGTTGCTCCTTTTACGCTATGTGGATA
CGCTGCTTTAATGCCTTTGTATCATGCTATTGCTTCCCGTATGGCTTTCATTTTCTCCTCCTTGTATAAA
TCCTGGTTGCTGTCTCTTTATGAGGAGTTGTGGCCCGTTGTCAGGCAACGTGGCGTGGTGTGCACTGTGT
TTGCTGACGCAACCCCCACTGGTTGGGGCATTGCCACCACCTGTCAGCTCCTTTCCGGGACTTTCGCTTT
CCCCCTCCCTATTGCCACGGCGGAACTCATCGCCGCCTGCCTTGCCCGCTGCTGGACAGGGGCTCGGCTG
TTGGGCACTGACAATTCCGTGGTGTTGTCGGGGAAGCTGACGTCCTTTCCATGGCTGCTCGCCTGTGTTG
CCACCTGGATTCTGCGCGGGACGTCCTTCTGCTACGTCCCTTCGGCCCTCAATCCAGCGGACCTTCCTTC
CCGCGGCCTGCTGCCGGCTCTGCGGCCTCTTCCGCGTCTTCGCCTTCGCCCTCAGACGAGTCGGATCTCC
CTTTGGGCCGCCTCCCCGCTTAATCGCGTCGAGACCTAGAAAAACATGGAGCAATCACAAGTAGCAATAC
AGCAGCTACCAATGCTGATTGTGCCTGGCTAGAAGCACAAGAGGAGGAGGAGGTGGGTTTTCCAGTCACA
CCTCAGGTACCTTTAAGACCAATGACTTACAAGGCAGCTGTAGATCTTAGCCACTTTTTAAAAGAAAAGG
GGGGACTGGAAGGGCTAATTCACTCCCAACGAAGACAAGATATCCTTGATCTGTGGATCTACCACACACA
AGGCTACTTCCCTGATTGGCAGAACTACACACCAGGGCCAGGGATCAGATATCCACTGACCTTTGGATGG
TGCTACAAGCTAGTACCAGTTGAGCAAGAGAAGGTAGAAGAAGCCAATGAAGGAGAGAACACCCGCTTGT
TACACCCTGTGAGCCTGCATGGGATGGATGACCCGGAGAGAGAAGTATTAGAGTGGAGGTTTGACAGCCG
CCTAGCATTTCATCACATGGCCCGAGAGCTGCATCCGGACTGTACTGGGTCTCTCTGGTTAGACCAGATC
TGAGCCTGGGAGCTCTCTGGCTAACTAGGGAACCCACTGCTTAAGCCTCAATAAAGCTTGCCTTGAGTGC
TTCAAGTAGTGTGTGCCCGTCTGTTGTGTGACTCTGGTAACTAGAGATCCCTCAGACCCTTTTAGTCAGT
GTGGAAAATCTCTAGCAGGGCCCGTTTCATGTGAGCAAAAGGCCAGCAAAAGGCCAGGAACCGTAAAAAG
GCCGCGTTGCTGGCGTTTTTCCATAGGCTCCGCCCCCCTGACGAGCATCACAAAAATCGACGCTCAAGTC
AGAGGTGGCGAAACCCGACAGGACTATAAAGATACCAGGCGTTTCCCCCTGGAAGCTCCCTCGTGCGCTC
TCCTGTTCCGACCCTGCCGCTTACCGGATACCTGTCCGCCTTTCTCCCTTCGGGAAGCGTGGCGCTTTCT
CATAGCTCACGCTGTAGGTATCTCAGTTCGGTGTAGGTCGTTCGCTCCAAGCTGGGCTGTGTGCACGAAC
CCCCCGTTCAGCCCGACCGCTGCGCCTTATCCGGTAACTATCGTCTTGAGTCCAACCCGGTAAGACACGA
CTTATCGCCACTGGCAGCAGCCACTGGTAACAGGATTAGCAGAGCGAGGTATGTAGGCGGTGCTACAGAG
TTCTTGAAGTGGTGGCCTAACTACGGCTACACTAGAAGAACAGTATTTGGTATCTGCGCTCTGCTGAAGC
CAGTTACCTTCGGAAAAAGAGTTGGTAGCTCTTGATCCGGCAAACAAACCACCGCTGGTAGCGGTGGTTT
TTTTGTTTGCAAGCAGCAGATTACGCGCAGAAAAAAAGGATCTCAAGAAGATCCTTTGATCTTTTCTACG
GGGTCTGACGCTCAGTGGAACGAAAACTCACGTTAAGGGATTTTGGTCATGAGATTATCAAAAAGGATCT
TCACCTAGATCCTTTTAAATTAAAAATGAAGTTTTAAATCAATCTAAAGTATATATGAGTAAACTTGGTC
TGACAGTTACCAATGCTTAATCAGTGAGGCACCTATCTCAGCGATCTGTCTATTTCGTTCATCCATAGTT
GCCTGACTCCCCGTCGTGTAGATAACTACGATACGGGAGGGCTTACCATCTGGCCCCAGTGCTGCAATGA
TACCGCGAGACCCACGCTCACCGGCTCCAGATTTATCAGCAATAAACCAGCCAGCCGGAAGGGCCGAGCG
CAGAAGTGGTCCTGCAACTTTATCCGCCTCCATCCAGTCTATTAATTGTTGCCGGGAAGCTAGAGTAAGT
AGTTCGCCAGTTAATAGTTTGCGCAACGTTGTTGCCATTGCTACAGGCATCGTGGTGTCACGCTCGTCGT
TTGGTATGGCTTCATTCAGCTCCGGTTCCCAACGATCAAGGCGAGTTACATGATCCCCCATGTTGTGCAA
AAAAGCGGTTAGCTCCTTCGGTCCTCCGATCGTTGTCAGAAGTAAGTTGGCCGCAGTGTTATCACTCATG
GTTATGGCAGCACTGCATAATTCTCTTACTGTCATGCCATCCGTAAGATGCTTTTCTGTGACTGGTGAGT
ACTCAACCAAGTCATTCTGAGAATAGTGTATGCGGCGACCGAGTTGCTCTTGCCCGGCGTCAATACGGGA
TAATACCGCGCCACATAGCAGAACTTTAAAAGTGCTCATCATTGGAAAACGTTCTTCGGGGCGAAAACTC
TCAAGGATCTTACCGCTGTTGAGATCCAGTTCGATGTAACCCACTCGTGCACCCAACTGATCTTCAGCAT
CTTTTACTTTCACCAGCGTTTCTGGGTGAGCAAAAACAGGAAGGCAAAATGCCGCAAAAAAGGGAATAAG
GGCGACACGGAAATGTTGAATACTCATACTCTTCCTTTTTCAATATTATTGAAGCATTTATCAGGGTTAT
TGTCTCATGAGCGGATACATATTTGAATGTATTTAGAAAAATAAACAAATAGGGGTTCCGCGCACATTTC
CCCGAAAAGTGCCACCTGACGTCGACGGATCGGGAGATCTCCCGATCCCCTATGGTGCACTCTCAGTACA
ATCTGCTCTGATGCCGCATAGTTAAGCCAGTATCTGCTCCCTGCTTGTGTGTTGGAGGTCGCTGAGTAGT
GCGCGAGCAAAATTTAAGCTACAACAAGGCAAGGCTTGACCGACAATTGCATGAAGAATCTGCTTAGGGT
TAGGCGTTTTGCGCTGCTTCGCGATGTACGGGCCAGATATACGCGCTGTGGAATGTGTGTCAGTTAGGGT
GTGGAAAGTCCCCAGGCTCCCCAGCAGGCAGAAGTATGCAAAGCATGCATCTCAATTAGTCAGCAACCAG
GTGTGGAAAGTCCCCAGGCTCCCCAGCAGGCAGAAGTATGCAAAGCATGCATCTCAATTAGTCAGCAACC
ATAGTCCCGCCCCTAACTCCGCCCATCCCGCCCCTAACTCCGCCCAGTTCCGCCCATTCTCCGCCCCATG
GCTGACTAATTTTTTTTATTTATGCAGAGGCCGAGGCCGCCTCTGCCTCTGAGCTATTCCAGAAGTAGTG
AGGAGGCTTTTTTGGAGGCCTAGGCTTTTGCAAAAAGCTCGCGTT
Features (pLannotate 1.2.2; 20 found; start..end, strand, type, name):
      1..380     +  enhancer       CMV enhancer: human cytomegalovirus immediate early enhancer
    381..580     +  promoter       CMV promoter: human cytomegalovirus (CMV) immediate early promoter
    598..778     +  LTR            5' LTR (truncated): truncated 5' long terminal repeat (LTR) from HIV-1
    825..950     +  misc_feature   HIV-1 Ψ: packaging signal of human immunodeficiency virus type 1
    934..1272    +  CDS            HIV-1 gag (fragment): gag protein from human immunodeficiency virus 1; gag
   1447..1680    +  misc_feature   RRE: The Rev response element (RRE) of HIV-1 allows for Rev-dependent mRNA export from the nucleus to the cytoplasm.
   1801..2043    +  CDS            env (fragment): ENV_HV2ST - Experimental evidence at protein level: Swiss-Prot protein existence level 1. The gp120-gp41 heterodimer allows rapid transcytosis of the virus through CD4 negative cells such as simple epithelial monolayers of the intestinal, rectal and endocervical epithelial barriers. Both gp120 and gp41 specifically recognize glycosphingolipids galactosyl- ceramide (GalCer) or 3' sulfo-galactosyl-ceramide (GalS) present in the lipid rafts structures of epithelial cells. Binding to these alternative receptors allows the rapid transcytosis of the virus through the epithelial cells. This transcyto
   2056..2156    +  CDS            Rev (fragment): human immunodeficiency virus 1 (HIV-1) Rev protein; rev; enhances nuclear export of unspliced and incompletely spliced viral mRNAs
   2206..2323    +  misc_feature   cPPT/CTS: central polypurine tract and central termination sequence of HIV-1
   2460..2867    +  promoter       SFFV promoter: spleen focus-forming virus long terminal repeat (LTR) promoter
   2876..5344    +  CDS            IFIH1 (fragment) (sequence partly withheld): IFIH1_HUMAN - Also known as MDA5, RH116. Experimental evidence at protein level: Swiss-Prot protein existence level 1. Innate immune receptor which acts as a cytoplasmic sensor of viral nucleic acids and plays a major role in sensing viral infection and in the activation of a cascade of antiviral responses including the induction of type I interferons and proinflammatory cytokines. Its ligands include mRNA lacking 2'-O-methylation at their 5' cap and long- dsRNA (>1 kb in length). Upon ligand binding it associates with mitochondria antiviral signaling protein (MAVS/IPS1) which activates the IK
   5892..6491    +  CDS            PuroR: puromycin N-acetyltransferase; pac from Streptomyces alboniger; confers resistance to puromycin
   6501..7089    +  misc_feature   WPRE: woodchuck hepatitis virus posttranscriptional regulatory element
   7100..7600    +  CDS            nef (fragment): NEF_HV1LA - Experimental evidence at protein level: Swiss-Prot protein existence level 1. Extracellular Nef protein targets CD4(+) T-lymphocytes for apoptosis by interacting with CXCR4 surface receptors. From Human immunodeficiency virus type 1 group M subtype B (isolate Lai) (HIV-1).
   7607..7787    +  LTR            5' LTR (truncated): truncated 5' long terminal repeat (LTR) from HIV-1
   7858..8446    -  rep_origin     ori: high-copy-number ColE1/pMB1/pBR322/pUC origin of replication
   8617..9477    -  CDS            AmpR: β-lactamase; bla; confers resistance to ampicillin, carbenicillin, and related antibiotics
   9478..9582    -  promoter       AmpR promoter: bla
   9641..9693    -  misc_feature   bom (fragment): basis of mobility region from pBR322
   9855..10184   +  promoter       SV40 promoter: SV40 enhancer and early promoter
