[The description below was written by a language model from this plasmid's Addgene catalogue record and pLannotate feature annotations shown in this document.]
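Description:
pscALPSpuro-MDA5delta2CARD is an HIV-1-based lentiviral transfer vector built on the pscALPS backbone for stable expression of a truncated human MDA5 (IFIH1) in mammalian cells. In bacteria it is maintained through a high-copy ColE1/pUC-type origin and an ampicillin resistance gene. Genomic vector RNA is transcribed in producer cells from a CMV enhancer/promoter fused to a truncated 5' LTR. This is followed by the Ψ packaging signal with a short gag fragment, the Rev response element for Rev-dependent nuclear export, and the cPPT/CTS, which aids nuclear import of the reverse-transcribed genome. Short env, rev and nef fragments are annotated as residual viral sequence, and a second truncated LTR closes the proviral unit. An SV40 promoter is also annotated in the plasmid backbone outside the LTRs, with no function recorded for it.

The internal cassette uses the spleen focus-forming virus (SFFV) LTR promoter to drive an IFIH1 coding fragment that lacks the two N-terminal CARD domains. MDA5 is a cytoplasmic sensor of viral RNA that signals through MAVS to induce type I interferon. Because the CARDs mediate that downstream interaction, the deletion mutant would be expected to be signalling-defective, making it a useful comparison with the full-length protein. Downstream lies a puromycin N-acetyltransferase gene for selecting transduced cells. The feature table shows an unannotated gap of several hundred bases between the two coding sequences, so the element driving PuroR is not identified in the record. A WPRE follows to enhance transcript stability and expression. The associated work concerns MDA5-dependent innate immune detection of intron-containing RNA from the HIV-1 provirus.
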