Addgene plasmid #174225: pscALPSpuro-MDA5delta2CARD
Purpose: Expresses human MDA5 that lacks 2 CARD domains
Depositing lab: Jeremy Luban. Depositing organization: University of Massachusetts, Worcester. Publication: IFIH1 (MDA5) is required for innate immune detection of intron-containing RNA expressed from the HIV-1 provirus. Guney MH, Nagalekshmi K, McCauley SM, Carbone C, Aydemir O, Luban J. Proc Natl Acad Sci U S A. 2024 Jul 16;121(29):e2404349121. doi: 10.1073/pnas.2404349121. Epub 2024 Jul 10. PubMed 38985764.
Backbone
  Vector backbone: pscALPS
  Vector type: Mammalian Expression, Lentiviral
  Selectable markers: Puromycin
Growth in bacteria
  Bacterial resistance: Ampicillin, 100 μg/mL
  Growth temperature: 30°C
  Growth strain: NEB Stable
  Copy number: High Copy
Gene/Insert
  Gene/Insert name: MDA5 (alt name: IFIH1)
  Species: H. sapiens (human)
  Mutation: deletion of 2CARD
  Entrez Gene: IFIH1 (a.k.a. AGS7, Hlcd, IDDM19, IMD95, MDA-5, MDA5, RLR-2, SGMRT1)
  Promoter: SFFV
  Cloning method: Restriction Enzyme; 5′ cloning site unknown (unknown if destroyed)
Terms and licenses: Academic/Nonprofit Terms; Industry Terms: Not Available to Industry
Depositor comments: Please visit https://doi.org/10.1101/2023.11.17.567619 for bioRxiv preprint.
How to cite: pscALPSpuro-MDA5delta2CARD was a gift from Jeremy Luban (Addgene plasmid # 174225 ; http://n2t.net/addgene:174225 ; RRID:Addgene_174225)
